>Addgene plasmid #197015 | His SUMO TEV SPOP 1-374 | addgene full sequence | sequence record 389598 | Addgene NGS Result
GACGCAGACGCGCCGAGACAGAACTTAATGGGCCCGCTAACAGCGCGATTTGCTGGTGACCCAATGCGAC
CAGATGCTCCACGCCCAGTCGCGTACCGTCTTCATGGGAGAAAATAATACTGTTGATGGGTGTCTGGTCA
GAGACATCAAGAAATAACGCCGGAACATTAGTGCAGGCAGCTTCCACAGCAATGGCATCCTGGTCATCCA
GCGGATAGTTAATGATCAGCCCACTGACGCGTTGCGCGAGAAGATTGTGCACCGCCGCTTTACAGGCTTC
GACGCCGCTTCGTTCTACCATCGACACCACCACGCTGGCACCCAGTTGATCGGCGCGAGATTTAATCGCC
GCGACAATTTGCGACGGCGCGTGCAGGGCCAGACTGGAGGTGGCAACGCCAATCAGCAACGACTGTTTGC
CCGCCAGTTGTTGTGCCACGCGGTTGGGAATGTAATTCAGCTCCGCCATCGCCGCTTCCACTTTTTCCCG
CGTTTTCGCAGAAACGTGGCTGGCCTGGTTCACCACGCGGGAAACGGTCTGATAAGAGACACCGGCATAC
TCTGCGACATCGTATAACGTTACTGGTTTCACATTCACCACCCTGAATTGACTCTCTTCCGGGCGCTATC
ATGCCATACCGCGAAAGGTTTTGCGCCATTCGATGGTGTCCGGGATCTCGACGCTCTCCCTTATGCGACT
CCTGCATTAGGAAGCAGCCCAGTAGTAGGTTGAGGCCGTTGAGCACCGCCGCCGCAAGGAATGGTGCATG
CAAGGAGATGGCGCCCAACAGTCCCCCGGCCACGGGGCCTGCCACCATACCCACGCCGAAACAAGCGCTC
ATGAGCCCGAAGTGGCGAGCCCGATCTTCCCCATCGGTGATGTCGGCGATATAGGCGCCAGCAACCGCAC
CTGTGGCGCCGGTGATGCCGGCCACGATGCGTCCGGCGTAGAGGATCGAGATCTCGATCCCGCGAAATTA
ATACGACTCACTATAGGGGAATTGTGAGCGGATAACAATTCCCCTCTAGAAATAATTTTGTTTAACTTTA
AGAAGGAGATATACATATGGGCAGCAGCCATCATCATCATCATCACGGCAGCGGCCTGGTGCCGCGCGGC
AGCGCTAGCATGTCGGACTCAGAAGTCAATCAAGAAGCTAAGCCAGAGGTCAAGCCAGAAGTCAAGCCTG
AGACTCACATCAATTTAAAGGTGTCCGATGGATCTTCAGAGATCTTCTTCAAGATCAAAAAGACCACTCC
TTTAAGAAGGCTGATGGAAGCGTTCGCTAAAAGACAGGGTAAGGAAATGGACTCCTTAAGATTCTTGTAC
GACGGTATTAGAATTCAAGCTGATCAGACCCCTGAAGATTTGGACATGGAGGATAACGATATTATTGAGG
CTCACAGAGAACAGATTGGTGGTAGTATCACAAGTTTGTACAAAAAAGCAGGCTTCGAAAACCTGTATTT
TCAGGGCAGCATGTCAAGGGTTCCAAGTCCTCCACCTCCGGCAGAAATGTCGAGTGGTCCCGTTGCCGAG
AGCTGGTGCTATACACAGATCAAGGTAGTGAAGTTCTCCTACATGTGGACCATCAATAACTTTAGTTTTT
GCCGGGAGGAAATGGGTGAAGTCATAAAAAGTTCAACTTTTTCATCAGGAGCCAATGATAAACTGAAATG
GTGTTTGCGAGTAAACCCGAAAGGGCTAGATGAAGAAAGCAAAGATTACCTGTCGCTTTACCTGTTGTTG
GTCAGCTGTCCAAAGAGTGAAGTTCGGGCAAAGTTCAAGTTCTCCATCCTGAATGCCAAGGGAGAAGAAA
CCAAAGCTATGGAGAGTCAGCGAGCTTATAGGTTCGTGCAAGGCAAAGACTGGGGATTCAAAAAATTCAT
CCGCAGAGATTTTCTCTTGGACGAGGCCAATGGGCTTCTCCCTGATGACAAGCTCACCCTCTTCTGTGAG
GTGAGTGTAGTACAAGACTCTGTCAATATTTCTGGGCAGAATACTATGAACATGGTAAAGGTTCCTGAAT
GCCGGTTGGCAGATGAGTTAGGAGGGCTGTGGGAGAACTCTCGATTCACCGACTGCTGCTTGTGTGTGGC
TGGTCAAGAATTCCAGGCTCACAAGGCTATCTTAGCAGCTCGGTCTCCAGTCTTCAGTGCCATGTTTGAA
CATGAAATGGAGGAGAGCAAAAAGAATCGGGTTGAGATTAACGACGTGGAGCCTGAGGTGTTTAAGGAGA
TGATGTGCTTCATCTACACGGGGAAGGCGCCGAACCTCGACAAGATGGCTGACGACTTGCTGGCAGCTGC
CGATAAGTACGCCCTGGAGCGTCTGAAGGTCATGTGTGAGGACGCCCTCTGCAGTAACCTCTCTGTGGAG
AACGCTGCAGAGATTCTCATCCTGGCTGACCTCCACAGCGCAGATCAGCTGAAGACGCAGGCAGTTGATT
TCATCAACTATCATGCTTCGGATGTCTTGGAGACCTCTGGGTGGAAGTCAATGGTGGTGTCACATCCCCA
CTTAGTGGCAGAAGCATACCGTTCTCTGGCTTCAGCACAGTGCCCTTTCCTGGGGCCCCCACGCAAACGC
CTGAAGCAATCCTAGGACCCAGCTTTCTTGTACAAAGTGGTGATACTGGATCCATGGGTACCCTCGAGGA
TCCGGCTGCTAACAAAGCCCGAAAGGAAGCTGAGTTGGCTGCTGCCACCGCTGAGCAATAACTAGCATAA
CCCCTTGGGGCCTCTAAACGGGTCTTGAGGGGTTTTTTGCTGAAAGGAGGAACTATATCCGGATATCCCG
CAAGAGGCCCGGCAGTACCGGCATAACCAAGCCTATGCCTACAGCATCCAGGGTGACGGTGCCGAGGATG
ACGATGAGCGCATTGTTAGATTTCATACACGGTGCCTGACTGCGTTAGCAATTTAACTGTGATAAACTAC
CGCATTAAAGCTTATCGATGATAAGCTGTCAAACATGAGAATTCTTGAAGACGAAAGGGCCTCGTGATAC
GCCTATTTTTATAGGTTAATGTCATGATAATAATGGTTTCTTAGACGTCAGGTGGCACTTTTCGGGGAAA
TGTGCGCGGAACCCCTATTTGTTTATTTTTCTAAATACATTCAAATATGTATCCGCTCATGAGACAATAA
CCCTGATAAATGCTTCAATAATATTGAAAAAGGAAGAGTATGAGTATTCAACATTTCCGTGTCGCCCTTA
TTCCCTTTTTTGCGGCATTTTGCCTTCCTGTTTTTGCTCACCCAGAAACGCTGGTGAAAGTAAAAGATGC
TGAAGATCAGTTGGGTGCACGAGTGGGTTACATCGAACTGGATCTCAACAGCGGTAAGATCCTTGAGAGT
TTTCGCCCCGAAGAACGTTTTCCAATGATGAGCACTTTTAAAGTTCTGCTATGTGGCGCGGTATTATCCC
GTGTTGACGCCGGGCAAGAGCAACTCGGTCGCCGCATACACTATTCTCAGAATGACTTGGTTGAGTACTC
ACCAGTCACAGAAAAGCATCTTACGGATGGCATGACAGTAAGAGAATTATGCAGTGCTGCCATAACCATG
AGTGATAACACTGCGGCCAACTTACTTCTGACAACGATCGGAGGACCGAAGGAGCTAACCGCTTTTTTGC
ACAACATGGGGGATCATGTAACTCGCCTTGATCGTTGGGAACCGGAGCTGAATGAAGCCATACCAAACGA
CGAGCGTGACACCACGATGCCTGCAGCAATGGCAACAACGTTGCGCAAACTATTAACTGGCGAACTACTT
ACTCTAGCTTCCCGGCAACAATTAATAGACTGGATGGAGGCGGATAAAGTTGCAGGACCACTTCTGCGCT
CGGCCCTTCCGGCTGGCTGGTTTATTGCTGATAAATCTGGAGCCGGTGAGCGTGGGTCTCGCGGTATCAT
TGCAGCACTGGGGCCAGATGGTAAGCCCTCCCGTATCGTAGTTATCTACACGACGGGGAGTCAGGCAACT
ATGGATGAACGAAATAGACAGATCGCTGAGATAGGTGCCTCACTGATTAAGCATTGGTAACTGTCAGACC
AAGTTTACTCATATATACTTTAGATTGATTTAAAACTTCATTTTTAATTTAAAAGGATCTAGGTGAAGAT
CCTTTTTGATAATCTCATGACCAAAATCCCTTAACGTGAGTTTTCGTTCCACTGAGCGTCAGACCCCGTA
GAAAAGATCAAAGGATCTTCTTGAGATCCTTTTTTTCTGCGCGTAATCTGCTGCTTGCAAACAAAAAAAC
CACCGCTACCAGCGGTGGTTTGTTTGCCGGATCAAGAGCTACCAACTCTTTTTCCGAAGGTAACTGGCTT
CAGCAGAGCGCAGATACCAAATACTGTCCTTCTAGTGTAGCCGTAGTTAGGCCACCACTTCAAGAACTCT
GTAGCACCGCCTACATACCTCGCTCTGCTAATCCTGTTACCAGTGGCTGCTGCCAGTGGCGATAAGTCGT
GTCTTACCGGGTTGGACTCAAGACGATAGTTACCGGATAAGGCGCAGCGGTCGGGCTGAACGGGGGGTTC
GTGCACACAGCCCAGCTTGGAGCGAACGACCTACACCGAACTGAGATACCTACAGCGTGAGCTATGAGAA
AGCGCCACGCTTCCCGAAGGGAGAAAGGCGGACAGGTATCCGGTAAGCGGCAGGGTCGGAACAGGAGAGC
GCACGAGGGAGCTTCCAGGGGGAAACGCCTGGTATCTTTATAGTCCTGTCGGGTTTCGCCACCTCTGACT
TGAGCGTCGATTTTTGTGATGCTCGTCAGGGGGGCGGAGCCTATGGAAAAACGCCAGCAACGCGGCCTTT
TTACGGTTCCTGGCCTTTTGCTGGCCTTTTGCTCACATGTTCTTTCCTGCGTTATCCCCTGATTCTGTGG
ATAACCGTATTACCGCCTTTGAGTGAGCTGATACCGCTCGCCGCAGCCGAACGACCGAGCGCAGCGAGTC
AGTGAGCGAGGAAGCGGAAGAGCGCCTGATGCGGTATTTTCTCCTTACGCATCTGTGCGGTATTTCACAC
CGCAATGGTGCACTCTCAGTACAATCTGCTCTGATGCCGCATAGTTAAGCCAGTATACACTCCGCTATCG
CTACGTGACTGGGTCATGGCTGCGCCCCGACACCCGCCAACACCCGCTGACGCGCCCTGACGGGCTTGTC
TGCTCCCGGCATCCGCTTACAGACAAGCTGTGACCGTCTCCGGGAGCTGCATGTGTCAGAGGTTTTCACC
GTCATCACCGAAACGCGCGAGGCAGCTGCGGTAAAGCTCATCAGCGTGGTCGTGAAGCGATTCACAGATG
TCTGCCTGTTCATCCGCGTCCAGCTCGTTGAGTTTCTCCAGAAGCGTTAATGTCTGGCTTCTGATAAAGC
GGGCCATGTTAAGGGCGGTTTTTTCCTGTTTGGTCACTGATGCCTCCGTGTAAGGGGGATTTCTGTTCAT
GGGGGTAATGATACCGATGAAACGAGAGAGGATGCTCACGATACGGGTTACTGATGATGAACATGCCCGG
TTACTGGAACGTTGTGAGGGTAAACAACTGGCGGTATGGATGCGGCGGGACCAGAGAAAAATCACTCAGG
GTCAATGCCAGCGCTTCGTTAATACAGATGTAGGTGTTCCACAGGGTAGCCAGCAGCATCCTGCGATGCA
GATCCGGAACATAATGGTGCAGGGCGCTGACTTCCGCGTTTCCAGACTTTACGAAACACGGAAACCGAAG
ACCATTCATGTTGTTGCTCAGGTCGCAGACGTTTTGCAGCAGCAGTCGCTTCACGTTCGCTCGCGTATCG
GTGATTCATTCTGCTAACCAGTAAGGCAACCCCGCCAGCCTAGCCGGGTCCTCAACGACAGGAGCACGAT
CATGCGCACCCGTGGCCAGGACCCAACGCTGCCCGAGATGCGCCGCGTGCGGCTGCTGGAGATGGCGGAC
GCGATGGATATGTTCTGCCAAGGGTTGGTTTGCGCATTCACAGTTCTCCGCAAGAATTGATTGGCTCCAA
TTCTTGGAGTGGTGAATCCGTTAGCGAGGTGCCGCCGGCTTCCATTCAGGTCGAGGTGGCCCGGCTCCAT
GCACCGCGACGCAACGCGGGGAGGCAGACAAGGTATAGGGCGGCGCCTACAATCCATGCCAACCCGTTCC
ATGTGCTCGCCGAGGCGGCATAAATCGCCGTGACGATCAGCGGTCCAATGATCGAAGTTAGGCTGGTAAG
AGCCGCGAGCGATCCTTGAAGCTGTCCCTGATGGTCGTCATCTACCTGCCTGGACAGCATGGCCTGCAAC
GCGGGCATCCCGATGCCGCCGGAAGCGAGAAGAATCATAATGGGGAAGGCCATCCAGCCTCGCGTCGCGA
ACGCCAGCAAGACGTAGCCCAGCGCGTCGGCCGCCATGCCGGCGATAATGGCCTGCTTCTCGCCGAAACG
TTTGGTGGCGGGACCAGTGACGAAGGCTTGAGCGAGGGCGTGCAAGATTCCGAATACCGCAAGCGACAGG
CCGATCATCGTCGCGCTCCAGCGAAAGCGGTCCTCGCCGAAAATGACCCAGAGCGCTGCCGGCACCTGTC
CTACGAGTTGCATGATAAAGAAGACAGTCATAAGTGCGGCGACGATAGTCATGCCCCGCGCCCACCGGAA
GGAGCTGACTGGGTTGAAGGCTCTCAAGGGCATCGGTCGAGATCCCGGTGCCTAATGAGTGAGCTAACTT
ACATTAATTGCGTTGCGCTCACTGCCCGCTTTCCAGTCGGGAAACTGTCGTGCCAGCTGCATTAATGAAT
CGGCCAACGCGCGGGGAGAGGCGGTTTGCGTATTGGGCGCCAGGGTGGTTTTTCTTTTCACCAGTGAGAC
GGGCAACAGCTGATTGCCCTTCACCGCCTGGCCCTGAGAGAGTTGCAGCAAGCGGTCCACGCTGGTTTGC
CCCAGCAGGCGAAAATCCTGTTTGATGGTGGTTAACGGCGGGATATAACATGAGCTGTCTTCGGTATCGT
CGTATCCCACTACCGAGATATCCGCACCAACGCGCAGCCCGGACTCGGTAATGGCGCGCATTGCGCCCAG
CGCCATCTGATCGTTGGCAACCAGCATCGCAGTGGGAACGATGCCCTCATTCAGCATTTGCATGGTTTGT
TGAAAACCGGACATGGCACTCCAGTCGCCTTCCCGTTCCGCTATCGGCTGAATTTGATTGCGAGTGAGAT
ATTTATGCCAGCCAGCCA
Features (pLannotate 1.2.2; 25 found; start..end, strand, type, name):
    593..670     -  promoter       lacI promoter: lacI
    678..957     -  CDS            TcR (fragment): tetracycline efflux protein; tet; confers resistance to tetracycline
    979..997     +  promoter       T7 promoter: promoter for bacteriophage T7 RNA polymerase
    998..1022    +  protein_bind   lac operator: The lac repressor binds to the lac operator to inhibit transcription in E. coli. This inhibition can be relieved by adding lactose or isopropyl-β-D-thiogalactopyranoside (IPTG). lac repressor encoded by lacI
   1037..1059    +  RBS            RBS: efficient ribosome binding site from bacteriophage T7 gene 10 (Olins and Rangwala, 1989)
   1079..1095    +  CDS            capTEV™ (fragment): composite tag for in vivo biotinylation, TEV protease cleavage, and 6xHis tagging
   1106..1123    +  CDS            thrombin site: thrombin recognition and cleavage site
   1130..1423    +  CDS            SUMO: cleavable ubiquitin-like protein tag; S. cerevisiae SMT3 (truncated)
   1430..1454    +  protein_bind   attB1: mutant version of attB; recombination site for the Gateway® BP reaction BP Clonase™
   1457..1477    +  CDS            TEV site: tobacco etch virus (TEV) protease recognition and cleavage site
   1481..2602    +  CDS            SPOP: SPOP_HUMAN - Experimental evidence at protein level: Swiss-Prot protein existence level 1. Component of a cullin-RING-based BCR (BTB-CUL3-RBX1) E3 ubiquitin-protein ligase complex that mediates the ubiquitination of target proteins, leading most often to their proteasomal degradation. In complex with CUL3, involved in ubiquitination and proteasomal degradation of BRMS1, DAXX, PDX1/IPF1, GLI2 and GLI3. In complex with CUL3, involved in ubiquitination of MACROH2A1 and BMI1; this does not lead to their proteasomal degradation. Inhibits transcriptional activation of PDX1/IPF1 targets, such as insu
   2607..2631    -  protein_bind   attB2: mutant version of attB; recombination site for the Gateway® BP reaction BP Clonase™
   2665..2714    +  CDS            SET1 (fragment): solubility-enhancement tag derived from T7 phage gene 10B
   2722..2769    +  terminator     T7 terminator: transcription terminator for bacteriophage T7 RNA polymerase
   2792..2896    -  CDS            TcR (fragment): tetracycline efflux protein; tet; confers resistance to tetracycline
   2944..2972    -  promoter       tet promoter: E. coli promoter for tetracycline efflux protein gene
   3085..3189    +  promoter       AmpR promoter: bla
   3190..4050    +  CDS            AmpR: β-lactamase; bla; confers resistance to ampicillin, carbenicillin, and related antibiotics
   4221..4809    +  rep_origin     ori: high-copy-number ColE1/pMB1/pBR322/pUC origin of replication
   4995..5134    -  misc_feature   bom: basis of mobility region from pBR322
   5236..5427    -  CDS            rop: Rop protein, which maintains plasmids at low copy number; rop
   5444..5824    +  CDS            YPB1_ECOLX: Protein predicted: Swiss-Prot protein existence level 4. From Escherichia coli.
   6066..6690    -  CDS            TcR (fragment): tetracycline efflux protein; tet; confers resistance to tetracycline
   6705..6726    -  protein_bind   CAP binding site: CAP binding activates transcription in the presence of cAMP. E. coli catabolite activator protein
   6739..592     -  CDS            lacI (across the origin): lac repressor; lacI; The lac repressor binds to the lac operator to inhibit transcription in E. coli. This inhibition can be relieved by adding lactose or isopropyl-β-D-thiogalactopyranoside (IPTG).
