[The description below was written by a language model from this plasmid's Addgene catalogue record and pLannotate feature annotations shown in this document.]
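Description:
His SUMO TEV SPOP 1-374 is a bacterial expression plasmid of about 7.2 kb, built on a pEXP Gateway expression backbone for producing recombinant SPOP protein in E. coli. It replicates from a ColE1/pMB1-type origin accompanied by the pBR322 bom region and the rop gene. Rop keeps copy number low, consistent with the catalogue's "low copy" designation. Selection is by ampicillin through the β-lactamase gene. Several tetracycline-resistance fragments and a tet promoter are annotated, but these appear to be non-functional remnants of the pBR322-derived backbone.

The expression cassette is a standard inducible T7 system. A T7 promoter with an adjacent lac operator, together with a plasmid-borne lacI gene, keeps transcription repressed until IPTG is added in a host that supplies T7 RNA polymerase. A T7 gene 10 ribosome binding site drives translation, and a T7 terminator closes the unit. The encoded fusion begins with a 6xHis tag (detected as a partial tag match), followed by a thrombin site and the yeast SMT3-derived SUMO domain, which typically aids solubility. Next come the attB1 scar left by Gateway recombination, a TEV protease site and the SPOP coding sequence, residues 1-374, ending before attB2. TEV cleavage can therefore remove the entire His-SUMO portion after affinity purification.

The catalogue lists the insert as mouse Spop, whereas the automated annotation matched the human SPOP entry; the record does not resolve this difference. SPOP is the substrate adaptor of a cullin-3 RING E3 ubiquitin ligase. The associated publication, on higher-order SPOP assembly and its dysregulation by cancer mutations, suggests the plasmid is used to prepare purified protein for such studies.
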