Addgene plasmid #197015: His SUMO TEV SPOP 1-374
Purpose: E. coli expression vector
Depositing lab: Tanja Mittag. Depositing organization: St. Jude Children's Research Hospital. Publication: Higher-order SPOP assembly reveals a basis for cancer mutant dysregulation. Cuneo MJ, O'Flynn BG, Lo YH, Sabri N, Mittag T. Mol Cell. 2023 Mar 2;83(5):731-745.e4. doi: 10.1016/j.molcel.2022.12.033. Epub 2023 Jan 23. PubMed 36693379.
Backbone
  Vector backbone: pEXP
  Vector type: Bacterial Expression
Growth in bacteria
  Bacterial resistance: Ampicillin, 100 μg/mL
  Growth temperature: 37°C
  Growth strain: DH5alpha
  Copy number: Low Copy
Gene/Insert
  Gene/Insert name: SPOP
  Species: M. musculus (mouse)
  Entrez Gene: Spop (a.k.a. Pcif1, TEF2)
  Tag / fusion protein: 6His-SUMO-TEV (N terminal on insert)
  Cloning method: Gateway Cloning
Terms and licenses: Academic/Nonprofit Terms; Industry Terms: Not Available to Industry
How to cite: His SUMO TEV SPOP 1-374 was a gift from Tanja Mittag (Addgene plasmid # 197015 ; http://n2t.net/addgene:197015 ; RRID:Addgene_197015)
